LOCUS       Exported 2960 bp ds-DNA circular SYN 12-MAY-2021
DEFINITION  to drive the sgRNA expression under a U6 promoter.
ACCESSION   .
VERSION     .
KEYWORDS    sgRNA with U6 promoter
SOURCE      synthetic DNA construct
  ORGANISM  synthetic DNA construct
REFERENCE   1 (bases 1 to 2960)
  AUTHORS   Chen C, Fenk LA, de Bono M
  TITLE     Efficient genome editing in Caenorhabditis elegans by
            CRISPR-targeted homologous recombination.
  JOURNAL   Nucleic Acids Res. 2013 Sep 5.
  PUBMED    24013562
REFERENCE   2 (bases 1 to 2960)
  AUTHORS   .
  TITLE     Direct Submission
  JOURNAL   Exported May 12, 2021 from SnapGene Server 1.1.58
            http://www.snapgene.com
FEATURES             Location/Qualifiers
     source          1..2960
                     /organism="synthetic DNA construct"
                     /mol_type="other DNA"
     primer_bind     278..300
                     /label=M13/pUC Forward
                     /note="In lacZ gene"
     primer_bind     292..309
                     /label=M13 Forward
                     /note="In lacZ gene. Also called M13-F20 or M13 (-21)
                     Forward"
     primer_bind     293..309
                     /label=M13 fwd
                     /note="common sequencing primer, one of multiple similar
                     variants"
     primer_bind     320..339
                     /label=T7
                     /note="T7 promoter, forward primer"
     promoter        320..338
                     /label=T7 promoter
                     /note="promoter for bacteriophage T7 RNA polymerase"
     misc_RNA        699..774
                     /label=gRNA scaffold
                     /note="guide RNA scaffold for the Streptococcus pyogenes
                     CRISPR/Cas9 system"
     primer_bind     complement(1103..1120)
                     /label=L4440
                     /note="L4440 vector, forward primer"
     rep_origin      complement(1213..1801)
                     /direction=LEFT
                     /label=ori
                     /note="high-copy-number ColE1/pMB1/pBR322/pUC origin of
                     replication"
     primer_bind     complement(1293..1312)
                     /label=pBR322ori-F
                     /note="pBR322 origin, forward primer"
     CDS             complement(1972..2832)
                     /codon_start=1
                     /gene="bla"
                     /product="beta-lactamase"
                     /label=AmpR
                     /note="confers resistance to ampicillin, carbenicillin, and
                     related antibiotics"
                     /translation="MSIQHFRVALIPFFAAFCLPVFAHPETLVKVKDAEDQLGARVGYI
                     ELDLNSGKILESFRPEERFPMMSTFKVLLCGAVLSRIDAGQEQLGRRIHYSQNDLVEYS
                     PVTEKHLTDGMTVRELCSAAITMSDNTAANLLLTTIGGPKELTAFLHNMGDHVTRLDRW
                     EPELNEAIPNDERDTTMPVAMATTLRKLLTGELLTLASRQQLIDWMEADKVAGPLLRSA
                     LPAGWFIADKSGAGERGSRGIIAALGPDGKPSRIVVIYTTGSQATMDERNRQIAEIGAS
                     LIKHW"
     primer_bind     2595..2614
                     /label=Amp-R
                     /note="Ampicillin resistance gene, reverse primer"
     promoter        complement(2833..2937)
                     /gene="bla"
                     /label=AmpR promoter
ORIGIN
        1 ctaaattgta agcgttaata ttttgttaaa attcgcgtta aatttttgtt aaatcagctc
       61 attttttaac caataggccg aaatcggcaa aatcccttat aaatcaaaag aatagaccga
      121 gatagggttg agtggccgct acagggcgct cccattcgcc attcaggctg cgcaactgtt
      181 gggaagggcg tttcggtgcg ggcctcttcg ctattacgcc agctggcgaa agggggatgt
      241 gctgcaaggc gattaagttg ggtaacgcca gggttttccc agtcacgacg ttgtaaaacg
      301 acggccagtg agcgcgacgt aatacgactc actatagggc gaattggcgg aaggccgtca
      361 aggccacgtg tcttgtccag gcgcgccacc caaatgtttt tataatttgg caaattacca
      421 aaaatgtgac tggaagcatt aacaaaattt tgaacaatat tcgaggtttc aaaatcatga
      481 tattttagat attttggact gttttgagtc aaattgttaa tgacagcatt ttaagagctc
      541 ccaacacata gtgtttccaa tgttataccc aatcaataat agcaagtcaa taaactacct
      601 ctacactatt tctggtaata ggcgaaacct ctacactgtc agtcactttg taaggtgtgc
      661 ctatgtattt ccataatatt tcatacaaat tgaagcttgt tttagagcta gaaatagcaa
      721 gttaaaataa ggctagtccg ttatcaactt gaaaaagtgg caccgagtcg gtgctttttt
      781 tgactaattt ctggtattat tgtttagaat tgtaagaaaa ttttacattc cagaaaatgt
      841 atccaaaaaa cttacgcaaa ctcggagcgt atagttgcat gaagtgctgg atccgaaata
      901 cgaacgacaa attgttgata ctttgctttc aaactctcgt aataaggcat cacaaagttc
      961 tcaattttat taattaatgg agcacaagac tggcctcatg ggccttccgc tcactgcccg
     1021 ctttccagtc gggaaacctg tcgtgccagc tgcattaaca tggtcatagc tgtttccttg
     1081 cgtattgggc gctctccgct tcctcgctca ctgactcgct gcgctcggtc gttcgggtaa
     1141 agcctggggt gcctaatgag caaaaggcca gcaaaaggcc aggaaccgta aaaaggccgc
     1201 gttgctggcg tttttccata ggctccgccc ccctgacgag catcacaaaa atcgacgctc
     1261 aagtcagagg tggcgaaacc cgacaggact ataaagatac caggcgtttc cccctggaag
     1321 ctccctcgtg cgctctcctg ttccgaccct gccgcttacc ggatacctgt ccgcctttct
     1381 cccttcggga agcgtggcgc tttctcatag ctcacgctgt aggtatctca gttcggtgta
     1441 ggtcgttcgc tccaagctgg gctgtgtgca cgaacccccc gttcagcccg accgctgcgc
     1501 cttatccggt aactatcgtc ttgagtccaa cccggtaaga cacgacttat cgccactggc
     1561 agcagccact ggtaacagga ttagcagagc gaggtatgta ggcggtgcta cagagttctt
     1621 gaagtggtgg cctaactacg gctacactag aagaacagta tttggtatct gcgctctgct
     1681 gaagccagtt accttcggaa aaagagttgg tagctcttga tccggcaaac aaaccaccgc
     1741 tggtagcggt ggtttttttg tttgcaagca gcagattacg cgcagaaaaa aaggatctca
     1801 agaagatcct ttgatctttt ctacggggtc tgacgctcag tggaacgaaa actcacgtta
     1861 agggattttg gtcatgagat tatcaaaaag gatcttcacc tagatccttt taaattaaaa
     1921 atgaagtttt aaatcaatct aaagtatata tgagtaaact tggtctgaca gttaccaatg
     1981 cttaatcagt gaggcaccta tctcagcgat ctgtctattt cgttcatcca tagttgcctg
     2041 actccccgtc gtgtagataa ctacgatacg ggagggctta ccatctggcc ccagtgctgc
     2101 aatgataccg cgagaaccac gctcaccggc tccagattta tcagcaataa accagccagc
     2161 cggaagggcc gagcgcagaa gtggtcctgc aactttatcc gcctccatcc agtctattaa
     2221 ttgttgccgg gaagctagag taagtagttc gccagttaat agtttgcgca acgttgttgc
     2281 cattgctaca ggcatcgtgg tgtcacgctc gtcgtttggt atggcttcat tcagctccgg
     2341 ttcccaacga tcaaggcgag ttacatgatc ccccatgttg tgcaaaaaag cggttagctc
     2401 cttcggtcct ccgatcgttg tcagaagtaa gttggccgca gtgttatcac tcatggttat
     2461 ggcagcactg cataattctc ttactgtcat gccatccgta agatgctttt ctgtgactgg
     2521 tgagtactca accaagtcat tctgagaata gtgtatgcgg cgaccgagtt gctcttgccc
     2581 ggcgtcaata cgggataata ccgcgccaca tagcagaact ttaaaagtgc tcatcattgg
     2641 aaaacgttct tcggggcgaa aactctcaag gatcttaccg ctgttgagat ccagttcgat
     2701 gtaacccact cgtgcaccca actgatcttc agcatctttt actttcacca gcgtttctgg
     2761 gtgagcaaaa acaggaaggc aaaatgccgc aaaaaaggga ataagggcga cacggaaatg
     2821 ttgaatactc atactcttcc tttttcaata ttattgaagc atttatcagg gttattgtct
     2881 catgagcgga tacatatttg aatgtattta gaaaaataaa caaatagggg ttccgcgcac
     2941 atttccccga aaagtgccac
//
