[The description below was written by a language model from this plasmid's Addgene catalogue record and the feature table of its GenBank file.]
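Description:
sgRNA with U6 promoter is a small (2,960 bp) empty-backbone plasmid for expressing single guide RNAs in Caenorhabditis elegans as part of a CRISPR/Cas9 genome-editing workflow. It is built on pMA-T, a commercial gene-synthesis cloning vector, and is maintained in E. coli through a high-copy ColE1/pUC-type origin of replication, with selection by the beta-lactamase (AmpR) gene and its own promoter, which confer ampicillin resistance. There is no worm selectable marker or Cas9 coding sequence in the annotated features, so the nuclease would have to be supplied separately.

The functional cassette sits between the M13 forward/T7 primer region and the L4440 primer site. The catalogue lists a U6 promoter, an RNA polymerase III promoter suited to producing short, uncapped, non-polyadenylated transcripts. This promoter is not itself annotated in the feature table, but the unannotated stretch upstream of the guide scaffold is where it would be expected to lie. The annotated 76-nt element is the Streptococcus pyogenes Cas9 guide RNA scaffold, the invariant portion of the sgRNA that binds Cas9. As an empty backbone, the plasmid is meant to receive a user-chosen target-specific spacer by restriction enzyme cloning, though the record does not state which sites are used. A T7 promoter from the backbone lies upstream of the cassette and also serves as a sequencing primer site. A second, partial record of 881 bp covers only the scaffold region and the L4440 site and adds no further features. The associated work used the plasmid for CRISPR-targeted homologous recombination in C. elegans.
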