Addgene plasmid #48962: sgRNA with U6 promoter
Purpose: (Empty Backbone) to drive the sgRNA expression under a U6 promoter
Depositing lab: Mario de Bono. Depositing organization: MRC Laboratory of Molecular Biology. Publication: Efficient genome editing in Caenorhabditis elegans by CRISPR-targeted homologous recombination. Chen C, Fenk LA, de Bono M. Nucleic Acids Res. 2013 Sep 5. 10.1093/nar/gkt805 PubMed 24013562.
Backbone
  Vector backbone: pMA-T
  Backbone manufacturer: life technologies
  Vector type: Worm Expression, CRISPR
  Promoter: U6
Growth in bacteria
  Bacterial resistance: Ampicillin, 100 μg/mL
  Growth temperature: 37°C
  Growth strain: DH5alpha
  Copy number: High Copy
Gene/Insert
  Cloning method: Restriction Enzyme
  Sequencing primers: 5′ GACGTAATACGACTCACTATAGGGC; 3′ ACGACAGGTTTCCCGACTGG
Terms and licenses: Academic/Nonprofit Terms; Industry Terms: Not Available to Industry
How to cite: sgRNA with U6 promoter was a gift from Mario de Bono (Addgene plasmid # 48962 ; http://n2t.net/addgene:48962 ; RRID:Addgene_48962)
