LOCUS       Exported 881 bp ds-DNA linear SYN 17-MAY-2021
DEFINITION  to drive the sgRNA expression under a U6 promoter.
ACCESSION   .
VERSION     .
KEYWORDS    sgRNA with U6 promoter
SOURCE      synthetic DNA construct
  ORGANISM  synthetic DNA construct
REFERENCE   1 (bases 1 to 881)
  AUTHORS   Chen C, Fenk LA, de Bono M
  TITLE     Efficient genome editing in Caenorhabditis elegans by
            CRISPR-targeted homologous recombination.
  JOURNAL   Nucleic Acids Res. 2013 Sep 5.
  PUBMED    24013562
REFERENCE   2 (bases 1 to 881)
  AUTHORS   .
  TITLE     Direct Submission
  JOURNAL   Exported May 17, 2021 from SnapGene Server 1.1.58
            http://www.snapgene.com
FEATURES             Location/Qualifiers
     source          1..881
                     /organism="synthetic DNA construct"
                     /mol_type="other DNA"
     misc_RNA        335..410
                     /label=gRNA scaffold
                     /note="guide RNA scaffold for the Streptococcus pyogenes
                     CRISPR/Cas9 system"
     primer_bind     complement(739..756)
                     /label=L4440
                     /note="L4440 vector, forward primer"
ORIGIN
        1 cacgtgtctt gtccaggcgc gccacccaaa tgtttttata atttggcaaa ttaccaaaaa
       61 tgtgactgga agcattaaca aaattttgaa caatattcga ggtttcaaaa tcatgatatt
      121 ttagatattt tggactgttt tgagtcaaat tgttaatgac agcattttaa gagctcccaa
      181 cacatagtgt ttccaatgtt atacccaatc aataatagca agtcaataaa ctacctctac
      241 actatttctg gtaataggcg aaacctctac actgtcagtc actttgtaag gtgtgcctat
      301 gtatttccat aatatttcat acaaattgaa gcttgtttta gagctagaaa tagcaagtta
      361 aaataaggct agtccgttat caacttgaaa aagtggcacc gagtcggtgc tttttttgac
      421 taatttctgg tattattgtt tagaattgta agaaaatttt acattccaga aaatgtatcc
      481 aaaaaactta cgcaaactcg gagcgtatag ttgcatgaag tgctggatcc gaaatacgaa
      541 cgacaaattg ttgatacttt gctttcaaac tctcgtaata aggcatcaca aagttctcaa
      601 ttttattaat taatggagca caagactggc ctcatgggcc ttccgctcac tgcccgcttt
      661 ccagtcggga aacctgtcgt gccagctgca ttaacatggt catagctgtt tccttgcgta
      721 ttgggcgctc tccgcttcct cgctcactga ctcgctgcgc tcggtcgttc gggtaaagcc
      781 tggggtgcct aatgagcaaa aggccagcaa aaggccagga accgtaaaaa ggccgcgttg
      841 ctggcgtttt tccataggct ccgcccccct gacgagcatc a
//
